>Addgene plasmid #63553 | pFusB3-36 | depositor partial sequence | sequence record 105627 | pFUSB3_GAT
AGTCTTAAGCGTCTCATGGCCTGACCCCGGACCAAGTGGTGGCTATCGCCAGCAACAATGGCGGCAAGCA
AGCGCTCGAAACGGTGCAGCGGCTGTTGCCGGTGCTGTGCCAGGACCATGGCCTGACCCCGGACCAAGTG
GTGGCTATCGCCAGCAACATTGGCGGCAAGCAAGCGCTCGAAACGGTGCAGCGGCTGTTGCCGGTGCTGT
GCCAGGACCATGGCCTGACCCCGGACCAAGTGGTGGCTATCGCCAGCAACGGTGGCGGCAAGCAAGCGCT
CGAAACGGTGCAGCGGCTGTTGCCGGTGCTGTGCCAGGACCATGGCCTGACCCCGGACCAAGTGGTGGCT
ATCGAGACGTC
