>Addgene plasmid #63553 | pFusB3-36 | depositor partial sequence | sequence record 105628 | FusB3
CGTCTCATGGCCTGACCCCGGACCAAGTGGTGGCTATCGAGACCGGCGCCGCTACAGGGCGCGTCCCATT
CGCCATTCAGGCTGCGCAACTGTTGGGAAGGGCGATCGGTGCGGGCCTCTTCGCTATTACGCCAGCTGGC
GAAAGGGGGATGTGCTGCAAGGCGATTAAGTTGGGTAACGCCAGGGTTTTCCCAGTCACGACGTTGTAAA
ACGACGGCCAGTGAGCGCGCGTAATACGACTCACTATAGGGCGAATTGGGTACCGGGCCCCCCCTCGAGG
TCCTCCAGCTTTTGTTCCCTTTAGTGAGGGTTAATTGCGCGCTTGGCGTAATCATGGTCATAGCTGTTTC
CTGTGTGAAATTGTTATCCGCTCACAATTCCACACAACATACGAGCCGGAAGCATAAAGTGTAAAGCCTG
GGGTGCCTAATGAGTGAGCTAACTCACATTAATTGCGTTGCGCTCACTGCCCGCTTTCCACCGGTGCTGT
GCCAGGACCATGGCCTGACCCCGGACCAAGTGGTGGCTATCGAGACGTCTAGACCAGCCAGGACAGAAAT
GCCTCGACTTCGCTGCTACCCAAGGTTGCCGGGTGACGCACACCGTGGAAACGGATGAAGGCACGAACCC
AGTGGACATAAGCCTGTTCGGTTCGTAAGCTGTAATGCAAGTAGCGTATGCGCTCACGCAACTGGTCCAG
AACCTTGACCGAACGCAGCGGTGGTAACGGCGCAGTGGCGGTTTTCATGGCTTGTTATGACTGTTTTTTT
GGGGTACAGTCTATGCCTCGGGCATCCAAGCAGCAAGCGCGTTACGCCGTGGGTCGATGTTTGATGTTAT
GGAGCAGCAACGATGTTACGCAGCAGGGCAGTCGCCCTAAAACAAAGTTAAACATTATGAGGGAAGCGGT
GATCGCCGAAGTATCGACTCAACTATCAGAGGTAGTTGGCGTCATCGAGCGCCATCTCGAACCGACGTTG
CTGGCCGTACATTTGTACGGCTCCGCAGTGGATGGCGGCCTGAAGCCACACAGTGATATTGATTTGCTGG
TTACGGTGACCGTAAGGCTTGATGAAACAACGCGGCGAGCTTTGATCAACGACCTTTTGGAAACTTCGGC
TTCCCCTGGAGAGAGCGAGATTCTCCGCGCTGTAGAAGTCACCATTGTTGTGCACGACGACATCATTCCG
TGGCGTTATCCAGCTAAGCGCGAACTGCAATTTGGAGAATGGCAGCGCAATGACATTCTTGCAGGTATCT
TCGAGCCAGCCACGATCGACATTGATCTGGCTATCTTGCTGACAAAAGCAAGAGAACATAGCGTTGCCTT
GGTAGGTCCAGCGGCGGAGGAACTCTTTGATCCGGTTCCTGAACAGGATCTATTTGAGGCGCTAAATGAA
ACCTTAACGCTATGGAACTCGCCGCCCGACTGGGCTGGCGATGAGCGAAATGTAGTGCTTACGTTGTCCC
GCATTTGGTACAGCGCAGTAACCGGCAAAATCGCGCCGAAGGATGTCGCTGCCGACTGGGCAATGGAGCG
CCTGCCGGCCCAGTATCAGCCCGTCATACTTGAAGCTAGACAGGCTTATCTTGGACAAGAAGAAGATCGC
TTGGCCTCGCGCGCAGATCAGTTGGAAGAATTTGTCCACTACGTGAAAGGCGAGATCACCAAGGTAGTCG
GCAAATAACCCTCGAGCCACCCATGACCAAAATCCCTTAACGTGAGTTACGCGTCGTTCCACTGAGCGTC
AGACCCCGTAGAAAAGATCAAAGGATCTTCTTGAGATCCTTTTTTTCTGCGCGTAATCTGCTGCTTGCAA
ACAAAAAAACCACCGCTACCAGCGGTGGTTTGTTTGCCGGATCAAGAGCTACCAACTCTTTTTCCGAAGG
TAACTGGCTTCAGCAGAGCGCAGATACCAAATACTGTCCTTCTAGTGTAGCCGTAGTTAGGCCACCACTT
CAAGAACTCTGTAGCACCGCCTACATACCTCGCTCTGCTAATCCTGTTACCAGTGGCTGCTGCCAGTGGC
GATAAGTCGTGTCTTACCGGGTTGGACTCAAGACGATAGTTACCGGATAAGGCGCAGCGGTCGGGCTGAA
CGGGGGGTTCGTGCACACAGCCCAGCTTGGAGCGAACGACCTACACCGAACTGAGATACCTACAGCGTGA
GCATTGAGAAAGCGCCACGCTTCCCGAAGGGAGAAAGGCGGACAGGTATCCGGTAAGCGGCAGGGTCGGA
ACAGGAGAGCGCACGAGGGAGCTTCCAGGGGGAAACGCCTGGTATCTTTATAGTCCTGTCGGGTTTCGCC
ACCTCTGACTTGAGCGTCGATTTTTGTGATGCTCGTCAGGGGGGCGGAGCCTATGGAAAAACGCCAGCAA
CGCGGCCTTTTTACGGTTCCTGGCCTTTTGCTGGCCTTTTGCTCACATGTTCTTTCCTGCGTTATCCCCT
GATTCTGTGGATAACCGTATTACCGCCTTTGAGTGAGCTGATACCGCTCGCCGCAGCCGAACGACCGAGC
GCAGCGAGTCAGTGAGCGAGGAAGCGGAAGAGCGCCCAATACGCAAACCGCCTCTCCCCGCGCGTTGGCC
GATTCATTAATGCAGCTGGCACGACAGGTTTCCCGACTGGAAAGCGGGCAGTGAGCGCAACGCAATTAAT
ACGCGTACCGCTAGCCAGGAAGAGTTTGTAGAAACGCAAAAAGGCCATCCGTCAGGATGGCCTTCTGCTT
AGTTTGATGCCTGGCAGTTTATGGCGGGCGTCCTGCCCGCCACCCTCCGGGCCGTTGCTTCACAACGTTC
AAATCCGCTCCCGGCGGATTTGTCCTACTCAGGAGAGCGTTCACCGACAAACAACAGATAAAACGAAAGG
CCCAGTCTTCCGACTGAGCCTTTCGTTTTATTTGATGCCTGGCAGTTCCCTACTCTCGCGTTAACGCTAG
CATGGATGTTTTCCCAGTCACGACGTTGTAAAACGACGGCCAGTCTTAAG
