>Addgene plasmid #63553 | pFusB3-36 | addgene partial sequence | sequence record 119219 | pCR8_F1 5'-ttgatgcctggcagttccct-3'
CCAGTCACGACGTTGTAAAACGACGGCCAGTCTTAAGCGTCTCATGGCCTGACCCCGGACCAAGTGGTGG
CTATCGCCAGCAACAATGGCGGCAAGCAAGCGCTCGAAACGGTGCAGCGGCTGTTGCCGGTGCTGTGCCA
GGACCATGGCCTGACCCCGGACCAAGTGGTGGCTATCGCCAGCAACATTGGCGGCAAGCAAGCGCTCGAA
ACGGTGCAGCGGCTGTTGCCGGTGCTGTGCCAGGACCATGGCCTGACCCCGGACCAAGTGGTGGCTATCG
CCAGCAACGGTGGCGGCAAGCAAGCGCTCGAAACGGTGCAGCGGCTGTTGCCGGTGCTGTGCCAGGACCA
TGGCCTGACCCCGGACCAAGTGGTGGCTATCGAGACGTCTAGACCAGCCAGGACAGAAATGCCTCGACTT
CGCTGCTACCCAAGGTTGCCGGGTGACGCACACCGTGGAAACGGATGAAGGCACGAACCCAGTGGACATA
AGCCTGTTCGGTTCGTAAGCTGTAATGCAAGTAGCGTATGCGCTCACGCAACTGGTCCAGAACCTTGACC
GAACGCAGCGGTGGTAACGGCGCAGTGGCGGTTTTCATGGCTTGTTATGACTGTTTTTTTGGGGTACAGT
CTATGCCTCGGGCATCCAAGCAGCAAGCGCGTTACGCCGTGGGTCGATGTTTGATGTTATGGAGCAGCAA
CGATGTTACGCAGCAGGGCAGTCGCCCTAAAACAAAGTTAAACATTATGAGGGAAGCGGTGATCGCCGAA
GTATCGACTCAACTATCAGAGGTAGTTGGCGTCATCGAGCGCCATCTCGAACCGACGTTGCTGGCCGTAC
ATTTGTACGGCTCCGCAGTGGATGGCGGCCTGAAGCCACACAGTGATATTGATTTGCTGGTTACGGTGAC
CGTAAGGCTTGATGAAACAACGCGGCGAGCTTTGATCAAC
