>Addgene plasmid #63553 | pFusB3-36 | addgene partial sequence | sequence record 119220 | pCR8_R1 5'-cgaaccgaacaggcttatgt-3'
TGCGTCACCCGGCAACCTTGGGTAGCAGCGAAGTCGAGGCATTTCTGTCCTGGCTGGTCTAGACGTCTCG
ATAGCCACCACTTGGTCCGGGGTCAGGCCATGGTCCTGGCACAGCACCGGCAACAGCCGCTGCACCGTTT
CGAGCGCTTGCTTGCCGCCACCGTTGCTGGCGATAGCCACCACTTGGTCCGGGGTCAGGCCATGGTCCTG
GCACAGCACCGGCAACAGCCGCTGCACCGTTTCGAGCGCTTGCTTGCCGCCAATGTTGCTGGCGATAGCC
ACCACTTGGTCCGGGGTCAGGCCATGGTCCTGGCACAGCACCGGCAACAGCCGCTGCACCGTTTCGAGCG
CTTGCTTGCCGCCATTGTTGCTGGCGATAGCCACCACTTGGTCCGGGGTCAGGCCATGAGACGCTTAAGA
CTGGCCGTCGTTTTACAACGTCGTGACTGGGAAAACATCCATGCTAGCGTTAACGCGAGAGTAGGGAACT
GCCAGGCATCAAATAAAACGAAAGGCTCAGTCGGAAGACTGGGCCTTTCGTTTTATCTGTTGTTTGTCGG
TGAACGCTCTCCTGAGTAGGACAAATCCGCCGGGAGCGGATTTGAACGTTGTGAAGCAACGGCCCGGAAG
GGGTGGGCGGGCAGGAC
