[The description below was written by a language model from this plasmid's Addgene catalogue record.]
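Description:
pFusB3-36 is a bacterial library plasmid from the FusX system, a one-step method for assembling TALE repeat arrays for TALEN construction. It is built on the FusB3 backbone (about 3 kb without the insert), is maintained at high copy number in E. coli, and is selected with spectinomycin. The record does not name the origin of replication, gives no feature table, and lists no promoters or expression elements. This is consistent with its role as a storage and donor vector for a repeat module rather than an expression construct. The listed sequencing primers are named for pCR8, which suggests a pCR8-type backbone, though the record does not say so directly.

The insert is a synthetic trimer of TALE repeats carrying the repeat-variable diresidues NN, NI and NG, which occupy positions 13 to 15 of the final array. Under the standard TALE code, NN recognises guanine, NI adenine and NG thymine, matching the alternative insert name B3_GAT. The trimer was cloned through BsaI sites that were destroyed in the process. BsaI is a type IIS enzyme that cuts outside its recognition sequence, the property that Golden Gate-style ordered assembly relies on. The record does not specify which sites release the module in the later assembly step.

In use, this plasmid is one member of a set of pre-made three-repeat modules. A user picks it when the DNA target reads GAT at positions 13 to 15 and combines it with modules for the other positions and a receiver vector to build a complete custom TALE DNA-binding domain for genome editing.
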