Addgene plasmid #63553: pFusB3-36
Purpose: Encodes RVD positions 13-15 in TALEN assembly
Depositing lab: Stephen Ekker. Depositing organization: Mayo Foundation for Medical Education and Research. Publication: FusX: A rapid one-step TALE assembly system for genome science. Ma AC, McNulty MS, Tanya PL, Jarryd CM, Martinez-Galvez G, Argue DP, Lee HB, Urban MD, Bullard CE, Blackburn PR, Man TK, Clark KJ, Ekker SC. Hum Gene Ther. 2016 Jun;27(6):451-63. doi: 10.1089/hum.2015.172 PubMed 26854857.
Backbone
  Vector backbone: FusB3
  Backbone size w/o insert (bp): 2991
  Vector type: TALEN
Growth in bacteria
  Bacterial resistance: Spectinomycin, 50 μg/mL
  Growth temperature: 37°C
  Growth strain: DH5alpha
  Copy number: High Copy
Gene/Insert
  Gene/Insert name: NN NI NG (alt name: B3_GAT)
  Species: Synthetic
  Mutation: none
  Cloning method: Restriction Enzyme; 5′ cloning site BsaI (destroyed during cloning); 3′ cloning site BsaI (destroyed during cloning)
  Sequencing primers: 5′ pCR8_F1; 3′ pCR8_R1
Terms and licenses: Academic/Nonprofit Terms; Industry Terms: Not Available to Industry
How to cite: pFusB3-36 was a gift from Stephen Ekker (Addgene plasmid # 63553 ; http://n2t.net/addgene:63553 ; RRID:Addgene_63553)
